Addgene plasmid #37364: pFLAG-EEF1D (pcDNA 3.1+) LG3-1
Depositing lab: David Litchfield. Depositing organization: University of Western Ontario. Publication: Unbiased functional proteomics strategy for protein kinase inhibitor validation and identification of bona fide protein kinase substrates: application to identification of EEF1D as a substrate for CK2. Gyenis L, Duncan JS, Turowec JP, Bretner M, Litchfield DW. J Proteome Res. 2011 Nov 4;10(11):4887-901. Epub 2011 Oct 13. 10.1021/pr2008994 PubMed 21936567.
Backbone
  Vector backbone: pcDNA3.1+
  Backbone manufacturer: Invitrogen
  Backbone size w/o insert (bp): 5428
  Total vector size (bp): 6300
  Vector type: Mammalian Expression
  Selectable markers: Neomycin (select with G418)
Growth in bacteria
  Bacterial resistance: Ampicillin, 100 μg/mL
  Growth temperature: 37°C
  Growth strain: DH5alpha
  Copy number: High Copy
Gene/Insert
  Gene/Insert name: EEF1D (alt names: elongation factor 1-delta; EEF1D transcript variant 2)
  Species: H. sapiens (human)
  Insert size (bp): 880
  GenBank ID: gi|25453472
  Entrez Gene: EEF1D (a.k.a. EF-1D, EF1D, FP1047)
  Promoter: CMV
  Tag / fusion protein: Flag (N terminal on insert)
  Cloning method: Restriction Enzyme; 5′ cloning site HindIII (not destroyed); 3′ cloning site EcoRI (not destroyed)
  Sequencing primers: 5′ CMV-F; 3′ BGH-rev
Terms and licenses: Academic/Nonprofit Terms; Industry Terms: Not Available to Industry
How to cite: pFLAG-EEF1D (pcDNA 3.1+) LG3-1 was a gift from David Litchfield (Addgene plasmid # 37364 ; http://n2t.net/addgene:37364 ; RRID:Addgene_37364)
