[The description below was written by a language model from this plasmid's Addgene catalogue record.]
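Description:
pFLAG-EEF1D (pcDNA 3.1+) LG3-1 is a mammalian expression plasmid built on the Invitrogen pcDNA3.1+ backbone, with a recorded total size of about 6.3 kb. It is maintained in E. coli as a high-copy plasmid under ampicillin selection. It also carries a neomycin resistance marker, so transfected mammalian cells can be selected with G418, which permits stable as well as transient expression. No feature table accompanies the record, so backbone elements beyond those listed in the catalogue fields are not individually documented here.

The payload is an insert of roughly 880 bp encoding human EEF1D, eukaryotic translation elongation factor 1-delta, specified as transcript variant 2. It was cloned between the HindIII and EcoRI sites of the polylinker, and both sites were retained. Transcription is driven by the CMV promoter, a strong constitutive promoter in most mammalian cell lines. The use of a BGH reverse sequencing primer is consistent with the bovine growth hormone polyadenylation region that lies downstream of the pcDNA3.1 cloning site. A FLAG epitope is fused to the N terminus of the protein, allowing detection by immunoblotting or immunofluorescence and recovery by immunoprecipitation with anti-FLAG antibodies, independently of endogenous EEF1D.

The associated publication describes a functional proteomics strategy for validating protein kinase inhibitors and identifying genuine kinase substrates, in which EEF1D was identified as a substrate of CK2. The plasmid therefore suits expressing tagged EEF1D in cultured mammalian cells to study its phosphorylation, particularly by CK2.
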