>Addgene plasmid #37364 | pFLAG-EEF1D (pcDNA 3.1+) LG3-1 | depositor partial sequence | sequence record 46980 | insert region
ACTTAAGCTTATGGACTACAAAGACGATGACGACAAGATGGCTACAAACTTCCTAGCACATGAGAAGATC
TGGTTCGACAAGTTCAAATATGACGACGCAGAAAGGAGATTCTACGAGCAGATGAACGGGCCTGTGGCAG
GTGCCTCCCGCCAGGAGAACGGCGCCAGCGTGATCCTCCGTGACATTGCGAGAGCCAGAGAGAACATCCA
GAAATCCCTGGCTGGAAGCTCAGGCCCCGGGGCCTCCAGCGGCACCAGCGGAGACCACGGTGAGCTCGTC
GTCCGGATTGCCAGTCTGGAAGTGGAGAACCAGAGTCTGCGTGGCGTGGTACAGGAGCTGCAGCAGGCCA
TCTCCAAGCTGGAGGCCCGGCTGAACGTGCTGGAGAAGAGCTCGCCTGGCCACCGGGCCACGGCCCCACA
GACCCAGCACGTATCTCCCATGCGCCAAGTGGAGCCCCCAGCCAAGAAGCCAGCCACACCAGCAGAGGAT
GACGAGGATGATGACATTGACCTGTTTGGCAGTGACAATGAGGAGGAGGACAAGGAGGCGGCACAGCTGC
GGGAGGAGCGGCTACGGCAGTACGCGGAGAAGAAGGCCAAGAAGCCTGCACTGGTGGCCAAGTCCTCCAT
CCTGCTGGATGTCAAGCCTTGGGATGATGAGACGGACATGGCCCAGCTGGAGGCCTGTGTGCGCTCTATC
CAGCTGGACGGGCTGGTCTGGGGGGCTTCCAAGCTGGTGCCCGTGGGCTACGGTATCCGGAAGCTACAGA
TTCAGTGTGTGGTGGAGGACGACAAGGTGGGGACAGACTTGCTGGAGGAGGAGATCACCAAGTTTGAGGA
GCACGTGCAGAGTGTCGATATCGCAGCTTTCAACAAGATCTGAGAATTCTGCAGATATCCAGCACAGTGG
CGGCCGCTCGAGTCTA
