>Addgene plasmid #37364 | pFLAG-EEF1D (pcDNA 3.1+) LG3-1 | addgene partial sequence | sequence record 48004 | CMV_fwd
AGCAGAGCTCTCTGGCTAACTAGAGAACCCACTGCTTACTGGCTTATCGAAATTAATACGACTCACTATA
GGGAGACCCAAGCTGGCTAGCGTTTAAACTTAAGCTTATGGACTACAAAGACGATGACGACAAGATGGCT
ACAAACTTCCTAGCACATGAGAAGATCTGGTTCGACAAGTTCAAATATGACGACGCAGAAAGGAGATTCT
ACGAGCAGATGAACGGGCCTGTGGCAGGTGCCTCCCGCCAGGAGAACGGCGCCAGCGTGATCCTCCGTGA
CATTGCGAGAGCCAGAGAGAACATCCAGAAATCCCTGGCTGGAAGCTCAGGCCCCGGGGCCTCCAGCGGC
ACCAGCGGAGACCACGGTGAGCTCGTCGTCCGGATTGCCAGTCTGGAAGTGGAGAACCAGAGTCTGCGTG
GCGTGGTACAGGAGCTGCAGCAGGCCATCTCCAAGCTGGAGGCCCGGCTGAACGTGCTGGAGAAGAGCTC
GCCTGGCCACCGGGCCACGGCCCCACAGACCCAGCACGTATCTCCCATGCGCCAAGTGGAGCCCCCAGCC
AAGAAGCCAGCCACACCAGCAGAGGATGACGAGGATGATGACATTGACCTGTTTGGCAGTGACAATGAGG
AGGAGGACAAGGAGGCGGCACAGCTGCGGGAGGAGCGGCTACGGCAGTACGCGGAGAAGAAGGCCAAGAA
GCCTGCACTGGTGGCCAAGTCCTCCATCCTGCTGGATGTCAAGCCTTGGGATGATGAGACGGACATGGCC
CAGCTGGAGGCCTGTGTGCGCTCTATCCAGCTGGACGGGCTGGTCTGGGGGGCTTCCAAGCTGGTGCCCG
TGGGCTACGGTATCCGGAAGCTACAGATTCAGTGTGTGGTGGAGGACGA
