>Addgene plasmid #37364 | pFLAG-EEF1D (pcDNA 3.1+) LG3-1 | addgene partial sequence | sequence record 48011 | BGH-rev 5'-TAGAAGGCACAGTCGAGG-3'
CCACTGTGCTGGATATCTGCAGAATTCTCAGATCTTGTTGAAAGCTGCGATATCGACACTCTGCACGTGC
TCCTCAAACTTGGTGATCTCCTCCTCCAGCAAGTCTGTCCCCACCTTGTCGTCCTCCACCACACACTGAA
TCTGTAGCTTCCGGATACCGTAGCCCACGGGCACCAGCTTGGAAGCCCCCCAGACCAGCCCGTCCAGCTG
GATAGAGCGCACACAGGCCTCCAGCTGGGCCATGTCCGTCTCATCATCCCAAGGCTTGACATCCAGCAGG
ATGGAGGACTTGGCCACCAGTGCAGGCTTCTTGGCCTTCTTCTCCGCGTACTGCCGTAGCCGCTCCTCCC
GCAGCTGTGCCGCCTCCTTGTCCTCCTCCTCATTGTCACTGCCAAACAGGTCAATGTCATCATCCTCGTC
ATCCTCTGCTGGTGTGGCTGGCTTCTTGGCTGGGGGCTCCACTTGGCGCATGGGAGATACGTGCTGGGTC
TGTGGGGCCGTGGCCCGGTGGCCAGGCGAGCTCTTCTCCAGCACGTTCAGCCGGGCCTCCAGCTTGGAGA
TGGCCTGCTGCAGCTCCTGTACCACGCCACGCAGACTCTGGTTCTCCACTTCCAGACTGGCAATCCGGAC
GACGAGCTCACCGTGGTCTCCGCTGGTGCCGCTGGAGGCCCCGGGGCCTGAGCTTCCAGCCAGGGATTTC
TGGATGTTCTCTCTGGCTCTCGCAATGTCACGGAGGATCACGCTGGCGCCGTTCTCCTGGCGGGAGGCAC
CTGCCACAGGCCCGTTCATCTGCTCGTAGAATCTCCTTTCTGCGTCGTCATATTTGAACTTGTCGAAC
